>Addgene plasmid #198677 | pEM.H07L | addgene full sequence | sequence record 393311 | Addgene NGS Result
GACCCTGTCAGACCAAGTTTACTCATATATACTTTAGATTGATTTAAAACTTCATTTTTAATTTAAAAGG
ATCTAGGTGAAGATCCTTTTTGATAATCTCATGAACAATAAAACTGTCTGCTTACATAAACAGTAATACA
AGGGGTGTTATGAGCCATATTCAACGGGAAACGTCTTGCTCTAGGCCGCGATTAAATTCCAACATGGATG
CTGATTTATATGGGTATAAATGGGCTCGCGATAATGTCGGGCAATCAGGTGCGACAATCTATCGATTGTA
TGGGAAGCCCGATGCGCCAGAGTTGTTTCTGAAACATGGCAAAGGTAGCGTTGCCAATGATGTTACAGAT
GAGATGGTCAGACTAAACTGGCTGACGGAATTTATGCCTCTTCCGACCATCAAGCATTTTATCCGTACTC
CTGATGATGCATGGTTACTCACCACTGCGATCCCCGGGAAAACAGCATTCCAGGTATTAGAAGAATATCC
TGATTCAGGTGAAAATATTGTTGATGCGCTGGCAGTGTTCCTGCGCCGGTTGCATTCGATTCCTGTTTGT
AATTGTCCTTTTAACAGCGATCGCGTATTTCGACTCGCTCAGGCGCAATCACGAATGAATAACGGTTTGG
TTGATGCGAGTGATTTTGATGACGAGCGTAATGGCTGGCCTGTTGAACAAGTCTGGAAAGAAATGCATAA
ACTTTTGCCATTCTCACCGGATTCAGTCGTCACTCATGGTGATTTCTCACTTGATAACCTTATTTTTGAC
GAGGGGAAATTAATAGGTTGTATTGATGTTGGACGAGTCGGAATCGCAGACCGATACCAGGATCTTGCCA
TCCTATGGAACTGCCTCGGTGAGTTTTCTCCTTCATTACAGAAACGGCTTTTTCAAAAATATGGTATTGA
TAATCCTGATATGAATAAATTGCAGTTTCATTTGATGCTCGATGAGTTTTTCTAAGAATTAATTCATGAC
CAAAATCCCTTAACGTGAGTTTTCGTTCCACTGAGCGTCAGACCCCGTAGAAAAGATCAAAGGATCTTCT
TGAGATCCTTTTTTTCTGCGCGTAATCTGCTGCTTGCAAACAAAAAAACCACCGCTACCAGCGGTGGTTT
GTTTGCCGGATCAAGAGCTACCAACTCTTTTTCCGAAGGTAACTGGCTTCAGCAGAGCGCAGATACCAAA
TACTGTTCTTCTAGTGTAGCCGTAGTTAGGCCACCACTTCAAGAACTCTGTAGCACCGCCTACATACCTC
GCTCTGCTAATCCTGTTACCAGTGGCTGCTGCCAGTGGCGATAAGTCGTGTCTTACCGGGTTGGACTCAA
GACGATAGTTACCGGATAAGGCGCAGCGGTCGGGCTGAACGGGGGGTTCGTGCACACAGCCCAGCTTGGA
GCGAACGACCTACACCGAACTGAGATACCTACAGCGTGAGCTATGAGAAAGCGCCACGCTTCCCGAAGGG
AGAAAGGCGGACAGGTATCCGGTAAGCGGCAGGGTCGGAACAGGAGAGCGCACGAGGGAGCTTCCAGGGG
GAAACGCCTGGTATCTTTATAGTCCTGTCGGGTTTCGCCACCTCTGACTTGAGCGTCGATTTTTGTGATG
CTCGTCAGGGGGGCGGAGCCTATGGAAAAACGCCAGCAACGCGGCCTTTTTACGGTTCCTGGCCTTTTGC
TGGCCTTTTGCTCACATGTTCTTTCCTGCGTTATCCCCTGATTCTGTGGATAACCGTATTACCGCCTTTG
AGTGAGCTGATACCGCTCGCCGCAGCCGAACGACCGAGCGCAGCGAGTCAGTGAGCGAGGAAGCGGAAGA
GCGCCCAATACGCAAACCGCCTCTCCCCGCGCGTTGGCCGATTCTGGTCTCCTGCCGCTCGAAATGAATG
GATATATTCTTTTTGCTACTGGCAACTGTTGAATATTTAATGTTAAAACAAACTAACTGAGGTATATTCG
TATCTGTATGTACACATATACTATATACAGGAAAAGATAAGCAAGAGAGAGGATATCAACTACGAGAGCG
ATCGATTATATATCAAAAGCTGTCCGCTTTGCCACCCATAATCGGCGCTTAGTTTCGGAGTTCAATCATA
ATTCTACCACCTTACACTCAACTTACTCTTTAACTCCTATAGTATAATATCGCCACTGACCCCATATTAA
AAAATTTTTTTGCTCGATCTTCTATCCTCTTTAGGTTAATTGTCGCTGTTATTGTCTAGATTTTTTCTCG
GAGATGGCGCATCTATTTGCCGTCAAAAGATCCTCTCATACCATATTAAGTAAATTGCCTCCATTTCTTT
TTCCTCGGGCAGAACTAGGA
Features (pLannotate 1.2.2; 3 found; start..end, strand, type, name):
    150..965     +  CDS            KanR: aminoglycoside phosphotransferase; aph(3')-Ia; confers resistance to kanamycin in bacteria or G418 (Geneticin®) in eukaryotes
   1050..1638    +  rep_origin     ori: high-copy-number ColE1/pMB1/pBR322/pUC origin of replication
   1821..1864    +  CDS            lacI (fragment): lac repressor; lacI; The lac repressor binds to the lac operator to inhibit transcription in E. coli. This inhibition can be relieved by adding lactose or isopropyl-β-D-thiogalactopyranoside (IPTG).
