[The description below was written by a language model from this plasmid's Addgene catalogue record and pLannotate feature annotations shown in this document.]
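Description:
pEM.H07L is a small (about 2.3 kb) part plasmid from the Easy-MISE (Easy Modular Integrative fuSion-ready Expression) toolkit, a modular cloning system for rapidly building heterologous expression constructs that integrate into the Saccharomyces cerevisiae genome. It is built on the pGA-blue backbone and is catalogued as a yeast expression and synthetic biology vector. The plasmid itself is a bacterial storage vector: the annotated features are a high-copy ColE1/pUC-type origin of replication for propagation in E. coli and a kanamycin resistance gene (aminoglycoside phosphotransferase, aph(3')-Ia) for selection. No yeast origin of replication, yeast auxotrophic marker, promoter or terminator is annotated, which fits a donor part rather than a self-sufficient yeast expression plasmid.

The insert is recorded as X2_UP, a sequence from S. cerevisiae. The name suggests an upstream homology arm for a genomic integration locus called X2, the kind of flanking element that directs homologous recombination of an assembled cassette into the chromosome, but the record does not explicitly define its function or coordinates. The insert is not picked up by the automated annotation and presumably lies in the unannotated region downstream of the origin. The only other feature found there is a very short lacI fragment, most likely a remnant of the backbone's lac-derived region rather than a functional repressor gene. The depositor notes that the plasmid was made by Golden Gate assembly, so it is presumably meant to be combined with other toolkit parts, although the specific type IIS enzyme sites and overhangs are not given in the record.
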