Addgene plasmid #198677: pEM.H07L
Purpose: An Easy Modular Integrative fuSion-ready Expression toolkit (Easy-MISE toolkit) for fast engineering of heterologous productions in Saccharomyces cerevisiae
Depositing lab: Paola Branduardi. Depositing organization: Universita degli Studi di Milano-Bicocca. Publication: Easy Modular Integrative fuSion-ready Expression (Easy-MISE) Toolkit for Fast Engineering of Heterologous Productions in Saccharomyces cerevisiae. Maestroni L, Butti P, Milanesi R, Pagliari S, Campone L, Serra I, Branduardi P. ACS Synth Biol. 2023 Apr 14. doi: 10.1021/acssynbio.3c00015. PubMed 37058502.
Backbone
  Vector backbone: pGA-blue
  Backbone manufacturer: IndBioTech Lab
  Vector type: Yeast Expression, Synthetic Biology
Growth in bacteria
  Bacterial resistance: Kanamycin, 50 μg/mL
  Growth temperature: 37°C
  Growth strain: DH5alpha
  Copy number: High Copy
Gene/Insert
  Gene/Insert name: X2_UP
  Species: S. cerevisiae (budding yeast)
  Cloning method: Unknown
Terms and licenses: Academic/Nonprofit Terms; Industry Terms: Not Available to Industry
Depositor comments: Cloning Method: Goldon Gate Assembly
How to cite: pEM.H07L was a gift from Paola Branduardi (Addgene plasmid # 198677 ; http://n2t.net/addgene:198677 ; RRID:Addgene_198677)
